>Addgene plasmid #186052 | pZac2.1 gfaABC1D-cyto-GCaMP8s | addgene full sequence | sequence record 370168 | Addgene NGS Result
CGCTCACTGAGGCCGCCCGGGCAAAGCCCGGGCGTCGGGCGACCTTTGGTCGCCCGGCCTCAGTGAGCGA
GCGAGCGCGCAGAGAGGGAGTGGCCAACTCCATCACTAGGGGTTCCTTGTAGTTAATGATTAACCCGCCA
TGCTACTTATCTACGTAGCCATGCTCTAGGAAGATCTAACATATCCTGGTGTGGAGTAGGGGACGCTGCT
CTGACAGAGGCTCGGGGGCCTGAGCTGGCTCTGTGAGCTGGGGAGGAGGCAGACAGCCAGGCCTTGTCTG
CAAGCAGACCTGGCAGCATTGGGCTGGCCGCCCCCCAGGGCCTCCTCTTCATGCCCAGTGAATGACTCAC
CTTGGCACAGACACAATGTTCGGGGTGGGCACAGTGCCTGCTTCCCGCCGCACCCCAGCCCCCCTCAAAT
GCCTTCCGAGAAGCCCATTGAGCAGGGGGCTTGCATTGCACCCCAGCCTGACAGCCTGGCATCTTGGGAT
AAAAGCAGCACAGCCCCCTAGGGGCTGCCCTTGCTGTGTGGCGCCACCGGCGGTGGAGAACAAGGCTCTA
TTCAGCCTGTGCCCAGGAAAGGGGATCAGGGGATGCCCAGGCATGGACAGTGGGTGGCAGGGGGGGAGAG
GAGGGCTGTCTGCTTCCCAGAAGTCCAAGGACACAAATGGGTGAGGGGAGAGCTCTCCCCATAGCTGGGC
TGCGGCCCAACCCCACCCCCTCAGGCTATGCCAGGGGGTGTTGCCAGGGGCACCCGGGCATCGCCAGTCT
AGCCCACTCCTTCATAAAGCCCTCGCATCCCAGGAGCGAGCAGAGCCAGAGCAGGTTGGAGAGGAGACGC
ATCACCTCCGCTGCTCGCAAGCTTTATTGCGGTAGTTTATCACAGTTAAATTGCTAACGCAGTCAGTGCT
TCTGACACAACAGTCTCGAACTTAAGCTGCAGAAGTTGGTCGTGAGGCACTGGGCAGGTAAGTATCAAGG
TTACAAGACAGGTTTAAGGAGACCAATAGAAACTGGGCTTGTCGAGACAGAGAAGACTCTTGCGTTTCTG
ATAGGCACCTATTGGTCTTACTGACATCCACTTTGCCTTTCTCTCCACAGGTGTCCACTCCCAGTTCAAT
TACAGCTCTTAAGGCTAGAGTACTTAATACGACTCACTATAGGCTAGCCTCGAGAATTCGCCACCATGGG
CCATCATCACCATCATCACACGCGTCGCAAGAAGACCTTCAAGGAGGTGGCCACCGCCGTGAAGATCATC
GCCATGCTGATGGGCCTGAAGATCAACGTCTATATCAAGGCCGACAAGCAGAAGAACGGCATCAAGGCGA
ACTTCCACATCCGCCACAACATCGAGGACGGCGGCGTGCAGCTCGCCTACCACTACCAGCAGAACACCCC
CATCGGCGACGGCCCCGTGCTGCTGCCCGACAACCACTACCTGAGCGTGGAGTCCAAACTTTCGAAAGAC
CCCAACGAGAAGCGCGATCACATGGTCCTGCTGGAGTTCGTGACCGCCGCCGGGATCACTCTCGGCATGG
ACGAGCTGTACAAGGGCGGTACCGGAGGGAGCATGGTGAGCAAGGGCGAGGAGCTGTTCACCGGGGTGGT
GCCCATCCTGGTCGAGCTGGACGGCGACGTAAACGGCCACAAGTTCAGCGTGTCCGGCGAGGGTGAGGGC
GATGCCACCTACGGCAAGCTGACCCTGAAGTTCATCTGCACCACCGGCAAGCTGCCCGTGCCCTGGCCCA
CCCTCGTGACCACCCTGACCTACGGCGTGCAGTGCTTCAGCCGCTACCCCGACCACATGAAGCAGCACGA
CTTCTTCAAGTCCGCCATGCCCGAAGGCTACATCCAGGAGCGCACCATCTTCTTCAAGGACGACGGCAAC
TACAAGACCCGCGCCGAGGTGAAGTTCGAGGGCGACACCCTGGTGAACCGCATCGAGCTGAAGGGCATCG
ACTTCAAGGAGGACGGCAACATCCTGGGGCACAAGCTGGAGTACAACCTGCCGGACCAACTGACTGAAGA
GCAGATCGCAGAATACAAAGAGGCTTTCTCCCTATTTGACAAGGACGGGGATGGGACAATAACAACCAAG
GAGCTGGGGACGGTGATGCGGTCTCTCGGACACAACCCCACAGAAGCAGAGCTGCAGGACATGATCAATG
AAGTAGATGCCGACGGTGACGGCACAATCGACTTCCCTGAGTTCCTGACAATGATGGCAAGAAAAATGAA
ATACAGGGACACGGAAGAAGAAATTAGAGAAGCGTTCGGTGTGTTTGATAAGGATGGCAATGGCTACATC
AGTGCAGCAGAGCTTCGCCACGTGATGACAAACCTTGGAGAGAAGTTAACAGATGAAGAGGTTGATGAAA
TGATCAGGGAAGCAGACATCGATGGGGATGGTCAGGTAAACTACGAAGAGTTTGTACAAATGATGACAGC
GAAGTAAGCGGCCGCTTCGAGCAGACATGATAAGATACATTGATGAGTTTGGACAAACCACAACTAGAAT
GCAGTGAAAAAAATGCTTTATTTGTGAAATTTGTGATGCTATTGCTTTATTTGTAACCATTATAAGCTGC
AATAAACAAGTTAACAACAACAATTGCATTCATTTTATGTTTCAGGTTCAGGGGGAGATGTGGGAGGTTT
TTTAAAGCAAGTAAAACCTCTACAAATGTGGTAAAATCGATAAGGATCTTCCTAGAGCATGGCTACGTAG
ATAAGTAGCATGGCGGGTTAATCATTAACTACAAGGAACCCCTAGTGATGGAGTTGGCCACTCCCTCTCT
GCGCGCTCGCTCGCTCACTGAGGCCGGGCGACCAAAGGTCGCCCGACGCCCGGGCTTTGCCCGGGCGGCC
TCAGTGAGCGAGCGAGCGCGCAGCCTTAATTAACCTAATTCACTGGCCGTCGTTTTACAACGTCGTGACT
GGGAAAACCCTGGCGTTACCCAACTTAATCGCCTTGCAGCACATCCCCCTTTCGCCAGCTGGCGTAATAG
CGAAGAGGCCCGCACCGATCGCCCTTCCCAACAGTTGCGCAGCCTGAATGGCGAATGGG
[124 nt withheld, positions 3070-3193]
C
[91 nt withheld, positions 3195-3285]
A
[49 nt withheld, positions 3287-3335]
CCTTTGACGTTGGAGTCCACGTTCTTT
[37 nt withheld, positions 3363-3399]
ACCCTATCTCGGTCTATTCTTTTGATTTATAAGGGATTTTGCCGATTTCGGCCTATTGGTTAAAAAATGA
GCTGATTTAACAAAAATTTAACGCGAATTTTAACAAAATATTAACGCTTACAATTTAGGTGGCACTTTTC
GGGGAAATGTGCGCGGAACCCCTATTTGTTTATTTTTCTAAATACATTCAAATATGTATCCGCTCATGAG
ACAATAACCCTGATAAATGCTTCAATAATATTGAAAAAGGAAGAGTATGAGTATTCAACATTTCCGTGTC
GCCCTTATTCCCTTTTTTGCGGCATTTTGCCTTCCTGTTTTTGCTCACCCAGAAACGCTGGTGAAAGTAA
AAGATGCTGAAGATCAGTTGGGTGCACGAGTGGGTTACATCGAACTGGATCTCAACAGCGGTAAGATCCT
TGAGAGTTTTCGCCCCGAAGAACGTTTTCCAATGATGAGCACTTTTAAAGTTCTGCTATGTGGCGCGGTA
TTATCCCGTATTGACGCCGGGCAAGAGCAACTCGGTCGCCGCATACACTATTCTCAGAATGACTTGGTTG
AGTACTCACCAGTCACAGAAAAGCATCTTACGGATGGCATGACAGTAAGAGAATTATGCAGTGCTGCCAT
AACCATGAGTGATAACACTGCGGCCAACTTACTTCTGACAACGATCGGAGGACCGAAGGAGCTAACCGCT
TTTTTGCACAACATGGGGGATCATGTAACTCGCCTTGATCGTTGGGAACCGGAGCTGAATGAAGCCATAC
CAAACGACGAGCGTGACACCACGATGCCTGTAGCAATGGCAACAACGTTGCGCAAACTATTAACTGGCGA
ACTACTTACTCTAGCTTCCCGGCAACAATTAATAGACTGGATGGAGGCGGATAAAGTTGCAGGACCACTT
CTGCGCTCGGCCCTTCCGGCTGGCTGGTTTATTGCTGATAAATCTGGAGCCGGTGAGCGTGGGTCTCGCG
GTATCATTGCAGCACTGGGGCCAGATGGTAAGCCCTCCCGTATCGTAGTTATCTACACGACGGGGAGTCA
GGCAACTATGGATGAACGAAATAGACAGATCGCTGAGATAGGTGCCTCACTGATTAAGCATTGGTAACTG
TCAGACCAAGTTTACTCATATATACTTTAGATTGATTTAAAACTTCATTTTTAATTTAAAAGGATCTAGG
TGAAGATCCTTTTTGATAATCTCATGACCAAAATCCCTTAACGTGAGTTTTCGTTCCACTGAGCGTCAGA
CCCCGTAGAAAAGATCAAAGGATCTTCTTGAGATCCTTTTTTTCTGCGCGTAATCTGCTGCTTGCAAACA
AAAAAACCACCGCTACCAGCGGTGGTTTGTTTGCCGGATCAAGAGCTACCAACTCTTTTTCCGAAGGTAA
CTGGCTTCAGCAGAGCGCAGATACCAAATACTGTTCTTCTAGTGTAGCCGTAGTTAGGCCACCACTTCAA
GAACTCTGTAGCACCGCCTACATACCTCGCTCTGCTAATCCTGTTACCAGTGGCTGCTGCCAGTGGCGAT
AAGTCGTGTCTTACCGGGTTGGACTCAAGACGATAGTTACCGGATAAGGCGCAGCGGTCGGGCTGAACGG
GGGGTTCGTGCACACAGCCCAGCTTGGAGCGAACGACCTACACCGAACTGAGATACCTACAGCGTGAGCT
ATGAGAAAGCGCCACGCTTCCCGAAGGGAGAAAGGCGGACAGGTATCCGGTAAGCGGCAGGGTCGGAACA
GGAGAGCGCACGAGGGAGCTTCCAGGGGGAAACGCCTGGTATCTTTATAGTCCTGTCGGGTTTCGCCACC
TCTGACTTGAGCGTCGATTTTTGTGATGCTCGTCAGGGGGGCGGAGCCTATGGAAAAACGCCAGCAACGC
GGCCTTTTTACGGTTCCTGGCCTTTTGCTGGCCTTTTGCTCACATGTTCTTTCCTGCGTTATCCCCTGAT
TCTGTGGATAACCGTATTACCGCCTTTGAGTGAGCTGATACCGCTCGCCGCAGCCGAACGACCGAGCGCA
GCGAGTCAGTGAGCGAGGAAGCGGAAGAGCGCCCAATACGCAAACCGCCTCTCCCCGCGCGTTGGCCGAT
TCATTAATGCAGCTGGCACGACAGGTTTCCCGACTGGAAAGCGGGCAGTGAGCGCAACGCAATTAATGTG
AGTTAGCTCACTCATTAGGCACCCCAGGCTTTACACTTTATGCTTCCGGCTCGTATGTTGTGTGGAATTG
TGAGCGGATAACAATTTCACACAGGAAACAGCTATGACCATGATTACGCCAGATTTAATTAAGGCCTTAA
TTAGGCTGCGCGCTCGCT
Features (pLannotate 1.2.2; 16 found; start..end, strand, type, name):
    968..1100    +  intron         chimeric intron: chimera between introns from human β-globin and immunoglobulin heavy chain genes
   1145..1163    +  promoter       T7 promoter: promoter for bacteriophage T7 RNA polymerase
   1285..2455    +  CDS            GCaMP6s (fragment): improved fluorescent protein-based calcium sensor (Chen et al., 2013)
   2481..2602    -  polyA_signal   SV40 poly(A) signal: SV40 polyadenylation signal
   2625..2693    -  CDS            large T antigen (fragment): large T antigen from SV40 (simian virus 40)
   2764..2894    +  repeat_region  AAV2 ITR (fragment): inverted terminal repeat of adeno-associated virus serotype 2 inverted
   2908..3065    +  CDS            lacZα (fragment): LacZα fragment of β-galactosidase; lacZ fragment
   3070..3498    +  rep_origin     f1 ori (sequence partly withheld): f1 bacteriophage origin of replication; arrow indicates direction of (+) strand synthesis
   3551..3655    +  promoter       AmpR promoter: bla
   3656..4516    +  CDS            AmpR: β-lactamase; bla; confers resistance to ampicillin, carbenicillin, and related antibiotics
   4687..5275    +  rep_origin     ori: high-copy-number ColE1/pMB1/pBR322/pUC origin of replication
   5458..5550    +  CDS            lacI (fragment): lac repressor; lacI; The lac repressor binds to the lac operator to inhibit transcription in E. coli. This inhibition can be relieved by adding lactose or isopropyl-β-D-thiogalactopyranoside (IPTG).
   5563..5584    +  protein_bind   CAP binding site: CAP binding activates transcription in the presence of cAMP. E. coli catabolite activator protein
   5599..5629    +  promoter       lac promoter: promoter for the E. coli lac operon
   5637..5653    +  protein_bind   lac operator: The lac repressor binds to the lac operator to inhibit transcription in E. coli. This inhibition can be relieved by adding lactose or isopropyl-β-D-thiogalactopyranoside (IPTG). lac repressor encoded by lacI
   5714..117     -  repeat_region  AAV2 ITR (fragment) (across the origin): inverted terminal repeat of adeno-associated virus serotype 2 inverted
