[The description below was written by a language model from this plasmid's Addgene catalogue record and pLannotate feature annotations shown in this document.]
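Description:
pZac2.1 gfaABC1D-cyto-GCaMP8s is an AAV transfer plasmid built on the pZac2.1 backbone for delivering the genetically encoded calcium indicator jGCaMP8s to mammalian cells. It is propagated in E. coli through a high-copy ColE1/pUC-type origin with ampicillin selection (AmpR under its own bla promoter). The backbone also carries an f1 origin and remnants of a lac cloning region (lacZα and lacI fragments, CAP site, lac promoter and operator) that play no role in the payload. A recombination-deficient host strain is recorded for growth, consistent with the need to keep the repeat-rich ITRs intact.

The expression cassette lies between two AAV2 inverted terminal repeats, which are the cis elements required for replication and packaging of the intervening DNA into AAV particles. According to the catalogue entry, transcription is driven by the GfaABC1D promoter, a compact GFAP-derived promoter commonly used for astrocyte-selective expression. The automated annotation does not label it, but the unannotated stretch between the upstream ITR and the chimeric β-globin/immunoglobulin intron is where it would be expected. The intron, which typically enhances mRNA processing and expression, is followed by a T7 promoter and the sensor coding sequence. That sequence is a synthetic insert of about 1.27 kb with an N-terminal 6xHis tag. The annotation tool calls it a GCaMP6s fragment, reflecting homology within the GCaMP family rather than a different insert. An SV40 polyadenylation signal terminates the transcript. The "cyto" designation indicates an untargeted, cytosolic sensor. The construct is used to produce AAV for imaging intracellular calcium dynamics under GfaABC1D control.
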