Addgene plasmid #186052: pZac2.1 gfaABC1D-cyto-GCaMP8s
Purpose: AAV-mediated expression of GCaMP8s under the control of GfaABC1D promoter
Depositing lab: Loren Looger. Depositing organization: HHMI, Janelia Research Campus.
Backbone
  Vector backbone: pZac2.1
  Vector type: Mammalian Expression, AAV
Growth in bacteria
  Bacterial resistance: Ampicillin, 100 μg/mL
  Growth temperature: 30°C
  Growth strain: NEB Stable
  Copy number: High Copy
Gene/Insert
  Gene/Insert name: jGCaMP8s
  Species: Synthetic
  Insert size (bp): 1272
  Promoter: GfaABC1D
  Tag / fusion protein: 6xHis (N terminal on insert)
  Cloning method: Gibson Cloning
Terms and licenses: Academic/Nonprofit Terms; Industry Terms: Not Available to Industry
How to cite: pZac2.1 gfaABC1D-cyto-GCaMP8s was a gift from Loren Looger (Addgene plasmid # 186052 ; http://n2t.net/addgene:186052 ; RRID:Addgene_186052) For viral preps, please replace (Addgene plasmid # 186052) in the above sentence with: (Addgene viral prep # 186052-AAV8)
